Addgene plasmid #230917: PGL4.11-COL1A1mSMAD
Purpose: Tested the COL1A1 promoter activity after abolition of the proximal SMAD binding sites in the promoter.
Depositing lab: Avi Rosenberg. Publication: Bile Acid Receptor Agonist Reverses Transforming Growth Factor-beta1-Mediated Fibrogenesis in Human Induced Pluripotent Stem Cells-Derived Kidney Organoids. Yang X, Delsante M, Daneshpajouhnejad P, Fenaroli P, Mandell KP, Wang X, Takahashi S, Halushka MK, Kopp JB, Levi M, Rosenberg AZ. Lab Invest. 2024 May;104(5):100336. doi: 10.1016/j.labinv.2024.100336. Epub 2024 Jan 22. PubMed 38266922.
Backbone
  Vector backbone: PGL4.11
  Backbone manufacturer: Promega
  Backbone size w/o insert (bp): 4370
  Total vector size (bp): 5350
  Vector type: Mammalian Expression, Bacterial Expression, Luciferase
Growth in bacteria
  Bacterial resistance: Ampicillin, 100 μg/mL
  Growth temperature: 37°C
  Growth strain: DH5alpha
  Copy number: Unknown
Gene/Insert
  Gene/Insert name: Human COL1A1 promoter with mutant SMAD binding sequence (alt name: PGL4.11-COLA1mSMAD)
  Species: H. sapiens (human)
  Mutation: COL1A1 promoter with mutant potential SMAD binding sides from -(611) to -(608)
  GenBank ID: NC_000017.11 (50184096..50201649), complement)
  Entrez Gene: COL1A1 (a.k.a. CAFYD, EDSARTH1, EDSC, OI1, OI2, OI3, OI4)
  Promoter: COL1A1
  Tag / fusion protein: Luciferase-luc2p (C terminal on backbone)
  Cloning method: Restriction Enzyme; 5′ cloning site ACC65I (not destroyed); 3′ cloning site XhoI (not destroyed)
  Sequencing primers: 5′ RVprimer3
Terms and licenses: Academic/Nonprofit Terms; Industry Terms: Not Available to Industry
How to cite: PGL4.11-COL1A1mSMAD was a gift from Avi Rosenberg (Addgene plasmid # 230917 ; http://n2t.net/addgene:230917 ; RRID:Addgene_230917)
