[The description below was written by a language model from this plasmid's Addgene catalogue record and pLannotate feature annotations shown in this document.]
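Description:
PGL4.11-COL1A1mSMAD is a firefly luciferase promoter-reporter plasmid built on the Promega pGL4.11 backbone, a promoterless vector designed for cloning candidate regulatory sequences upstream of a reporter gene. It is propagated in E. coli through a high-copy ColE1/pUC-type origin and selected with ampicillin via the β-lactamase (AmpR) gene. The catalogue lists a total size of about 5.35 kb, consistent with the 5,334-nt sequenced record.

The insert is a fragment of the human COL1A1 promoter, roughly 1 kb judging from the backbone and total sizes, cloned between the Acc65I and XhoI sites. In it, the putative proximal SMAD binding site at positions -611 to -608 has been mutated. The automated annotation does not label the promoter itself, but the unannotated stretch ahead of the luciferase coding sequence corresponds to where it lies. This promoter drives luc2P, the synthetic codon-optimised luc2 luciferase fused at its C terminus to an hPEST degradation sequence derived from mouse ornithine decarboxylase. The PEST sequence shortens reporter half-life, so the signal tracks changes in transcription more closely. An SV40 poly(A) signal terminates the reporter transcript. Upstream of the cloning region, a synthetic poly(A) signal and an RNA polymerase II transcriptional pause site reduce background from read-through transcription originating in the backbone. The short large T antigen and TcR matches appear to be incidental fragment hits rather than functional genes.

The construct is meant for transfection into mammalian cells to measure COL1A1 promoter activity once the proximal SMAD sites are abolished. The associated work concerns TGF-β1-mediated fibrogenesis, so it is presumably compared with a wild-type promoter counterpart, which this record does not describe.
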