Features (pLannotate 1.2.2; 10 found; start..end, strand, type, name):
   1102..2751    +  CDS            luciferase: firefly luciferase synthetic luc2 version of the luciferase gene
   2755..2874    +  CDS            hPEST: PEST degradation sequence from mouse ornithine decarboxylase human codon-optimized
   2926..3047    -  polyA_signal   SV40 poly(A) signal: SV40 polyadenylation signal
   3070..3138    -  CDS            large T antigen (fragment): large T antigen from SV40 (simian virus 40)
   3154..3286    +  CDS            TcR (fragment): tetracycline efflux protein; tet; confers resistance to tetracycline
   3466..4054    -  rep_origin     ori: high-copy-number ColE1/pMB1/pBR322/pUC origin of replication
   4254..5114    -  CDS            AmpR: β-lactamase confers resistance to ampicillin, carbenicillin, and related antibiotics
   5115..5156    -  promoter       AmpR promoter (fragment): bla
   5219..5267    +  polyA_signal   poly(A) signal: synthetic polyadenylation signal
   5281..38      +  misc_feature   pause site (across the origin): RNA polymerase II transcriptional pause signal from the human α2 globin gene
>Addgene plasmid #230917 | PGL4.11-COL1A1mSMAD | addgene full sequence | sequence record 458138 | Addgene NGS Result
TGTCCCCAGTGCAAGTGCAGGTGCCAGAACATTTCTCTGGCCTAACTGGCCGGTACCTCACCAATGATCA
CAGGCCTCCCACTAAAAATACTTCCCAACTCTGGGGTGGAAGAGTTTGGGGGATGAATTTTTAGGGGATT
GCAAGCCCCAATCCCCACCTCTGTGTCCCTAGAATCCCCCACCCCTACCTTGGCTGCTCCATCACCCAAC
CACCAAAGCTTTCTTCTGCAGAGGCCACCTAGTCATGTTTCTCACCCTGCACCTCAGCCTCCCCACTCCA
TCTCTCAATCATGCCTAGGGTTTGGAGGAAGGCATTTGATTCTGTTCTGGAGCACAGCAGAAGAATTGAC
ATCCTCAAAATTAAAACTCCCTTGCCTGCACCCCTCCCTCAGATATCTGATTCTTAATGGACCGAAAGGA
ATCTGTAAATTGTTCCCCAAATATTCCTAAGCTCCATCCCCTAGCCACACCAGAAGACACCCCCAAACAG
GCACATCTTTTTAATTCCCAGCTTCCTCTGTTTTGGAGAGGTCCTCAGCATGCCTCTTTATGCCCCTCCC
TTAGCTCTTGCCAGGATATCAGAGGGTGACTGGGGCACAGCCAGGAGGACCCCCTCCCCAACACCCCCAA
CCCTTCCACCTTTGGAAGTCTCCCCACCCAGCTCCCCAGTTCCCCAGTTCCACTTCTTCTAGATTGGAGG
TCCCAGGAAGAGAGCAGAGGGGCACCCCTACCCACTGGTTAGCCCACGCCATTCTGAGGACCCAGCTGCA
CCCCTACCACAGCACCTCTGGCCCAGGCTGGGCTGGGGGGCTGGGGAGGCAGAGCTGCGAAGAGGGGAGA
TGTGGGGTGGACTCCCTTCCCTCCTCCTCCCCCTCTCCATTCCAACTCCCAAATTGGGGGCCGGGCTAGG
CAGCTCTGATTGGCTGGGGCACGGGCGGCCGGCTCCCCCTCTCCGAGGGGCAGGGTTCCTCCCTGCTCTC
CATCAGGACAGTATAAAAGGGGCCCGGGCCAGTCGCCGGAGCAGACGGGAGTTTCTCGAGGATATCAAGA
TCTGGCCTCGGCGGCCAAGCTTGGCAATCCGGTACTGTTGGTAAAGCCACCATGGAAGATGCCAAAAACA
TTAAGAAGGGCCCAGCGCCATTCTACCCACTCGAAGACGGGACCGCCGGCGAGCAGCTGCACAAAGCCAT
GAAGCGCTACGCCCTGGTGCCCGGCACCATCGCCTTTACCGACGCACATATCGAGGTGGACATTACCTAC
GCCGAGTACTTCGAGATGAGCGTTCGGCTGGCAGAAGCTATGAAGCGCTATGGGCTGAATACAAACCATC
GGATCGTGGTGTGCAGCGAGAATAGCTTGCAGTTCTTCATGCCCGTGTTGGGTGCCCTGTTCATCGGTGT
GGCTGTGGCCCCAGCTAACGACATCTACAACGAGCGCGAGCTGCTGAACAGCATGGGCATCAGCCAGCCC
ACCGTCGTATTCGTGAGCAAGAAAGGGCTGCAAAAGATCCTCAACGTGCAAAAGAAGCTACCGATCATAC
AAAAGATCATCATCATGGATAGCAAGACCGACTACCAGGGCTTCCAAAGCATGTACACCTTCGTGACTTC
CCATTTGCCACCCGGCTTCAACGAGTACGACTTCGTGCCCGAGAGCTTCGACCGGGACAAAACCATCGCC
CTGATCATGAACAGTAGTGGCAGTACCGGATTGCCCAAGGGCGTAGCCCTACCGCACCGCACCGCTTGTG
TCCGATTCAGTCATGCCCGCGACCCCATCTTCGGCAACCAGATCATCCCCGACACCGCTATCCTCAGCGT
GGTGCCATTTCACCACGGCTTCGGCATGTTCACCACGCTGGGCTACTTGATCTGCGGCTTTCGGGTCGTG
CTCATGTACCGCTTCGAGGAGGAGCTATTCTTGCGCAGCTTGCAAGACTATAAGATTCAATCTGCCCTGC
TGGTGCCCACACTATTTAGCTTCTTCGCTAAGAGCACTCTCATCGACAAGTACGACCTAAGCAACTTGCA
CGAGATCGCCAGCGGCGGGGCGCCGCTCAGCAAGGAGGTAGGTGAGGCCGTGGCCAAACGCTTCCACCTA
CCAGGCATCCGCCAGGGCTACGGCCTGACAGAAACAACCAGCGCCATTCTGATCACCCCCGAAGGGGACG
ACAAGCCTGGCGCAGTAGGCAAGGTGGTGCCCTTCTTCGAGGCTAAGGTGGTGGACTTGGACACCGGTAA
GACACTGGGTGTGAACCAGCGCGGCGAGCTGTGCGTCCGTGGCCCCATGATCATGAGCGGCTACGTTAAC
AACCCCGAGGCTACAAACGCTCTCATCGACAAGGACGGCTGGCTGCACAGCGGCGACATCGCCTACTGGG
ACGAGGACGAGCACTTCTTCATCGTGGACCGGCTGAAGAGCCTGATCAAATACAAGGGCTACCAGGTAGC
CCCAGCCGAACTGGAGAGCATCCTGCTGCAACACCCCAACATCTTCGACGCCGGGGTCGCCGGCCTGCCC
GACGACGATGCCGGCGAGCTGCCCGCCGCAGTCGTCGTGCTGGAACACGGTAAAACCATGACCGAGAAGG
AGATCGTGGACTATGTGGCCAGCCAGGTTACAACCGCCAAGAAGCTGCGCGGTGGTGTTGTGTTCGTGGA
CGAGGTGCCTAAAGGACTGACCGGCAAGTTGGACGCCCGCAAGATCCGCGAGATTCTCATTAAGGCCAAG
AAGGGCGGCAAGATCGCCGTGAATTCTCACGGCTTCCCTCCCGAGGTGGAGGAGCAGGCCGCCGGCACCC
TGCCCATGAGCTGCGCCCAGGAGAGCGGCATGGATAGACACCCTGCTGCTTGCGCCAGCGCCAGGATCAA
CGTCTAAGGCCGCGACTCTAGAGTCGGGGCGGCCGGCCGCTTCGAGCAGACATGATAAGATACATTGATG
AGTTTGGACAAACCACAACTAGAATGCAGTGAAAAAAATGCTTTATTTGTGAAATTTGTGATGCTATTGC
TTTATTTGTAACCATTATAAGCTGCAATAAACAAGTTAACAACAACAATTGCATTCATTTTATGTTTCAG
GTTCAGGGGGAGGTGTGGGAGGTTTTTTAAAGCAAGTAAAACCTCTACAAATGTGGTAAAATCGATAAGG
ATCCGTCGACCGATGCCCTTGAGAGCCTTCAACCCAGTCAGCTCCTTCCGGTGGGCGCGGGGCATGACTA
TCGTCGCCGCACTTATGACTGTCTTCTTTATCATGCAACTCGTAGGACAGGTGCCGGCAGCGCTCTTCCG
CTTCCTCGCTCACTGACTCGCTGCGCTCGGTCGTTCGGCTGCGGCGAGCGGTATCAGCTCACTCAAAGGC
GGTAATACGGTTATCCACAGAATCAGGGGATAACGCAGGAAAGAACATGTGAGCAAAAGGCCAGCAAAAG
GCCAGGAACCGTAAAAAGGCCGCGTTGCTGGCGTTTTTCCATAGGCTCCGCCCCCCTGACGAGCATCACA
AAAATCGACGCTCAAGTCAGAGGTGGCGAAACCCGACAGGACTATAAAGATACCAGGCGTTTCCCCCTGG
AAGCTCCCTCGTGCGCTCTCCTGTTCCGACCCTGCCGCTTACCGGATACCTGTCCGCCTTTCTCCCTTCG
GGAAGCGTGGCGCTTTCTCATAGCTCACGCTGTAGGTATCTCAGTTCGGTGTAGGTCGTTCGCTCCAAGC
TGGGCTGTGTGCACGAACCCCCCGTTCAGCCCGACCGCTGCGCCTTATCCGGTAACTATCGTCTTGAGTC
CAACCCGGTAAGACACGACTTATCGCCACTGGCAGCAGCCACTGGTAACAGGATTAGCAGAGCGAGGTAT
GTAGGCGGTGCTACAGAGTTCTTGAAGTGGTGGCCTAACTACGGCTACACTAGAAGAACAGTATTTGGTA
TCTGCGCTCTGCTGAAGCCAGTTACCTTCGGAAAAAGAGTTGGTAGCTCTTGATCCGGCAAACAAACCAC
CGCTGGTAGCGGTGGTTTTTTTGTTTGCAAGCAGCAGATTACGCGCAGAAAAAAAGGATCTCAAGAAGAT
CCTTTGATCTTTTCTACGGGGTCTGACGCTCAGTGGAACGAAAACTCACGTTAAGGGATTTTGGTCATGA
GATTATCAAAAAGGATCTTCACCTAGATCCTTTTAAATTAAAAATGAAGTTTTAAATCAATCTAAAGTAT
ATATGAGTAAACTTGGTCTGACAGCGGCCGCAAATGCTAAACCACTGCAGTGGTTACCAGTGCTTGATCA
GTGAGGCACCGATCTCAGCGATCTGCCTATTTCGTTCGTCCATAGTGGCCTGACTCCCCGTCGTGTAGAT
CACTACGATTCGTGAGGGCTTACCATCAGGCCCCAGCGCAGCAATGATGCCGCGAGAGCCGCGTTCACCG
GCCCCCGATTTGTCAGCAATGAACCAGCCAGCAGGGAGGGCCGAGCGAAGAAGTGGTCCTGCTACTTTGT
CCGCCTCCATCCAGTCTATGAGCTGCTGTCGTGATGCTAGAGTAAGAAGTTCGCCAGTGAGTAGTTTCCG
AAGAGTTGTGGCCATTGCTACTGGCATCGTGGTATCACGCTCGTCGTTCGGTATGGCTTCGTTCAACTCT
GGTTCCCAGCGGTCAAGCCGGGTCACATGATCACCCATATTATGAAGAAATGCAGTCAGCTCCTTAGGGC
CTCCGATCGTTGTCAGAAGTAAGTTGGCCGCGGTGTTGTCGCTCATGGTAATGGCAGCACTACACAATTC
TCTTACCGTCATGCCATCCGTAAGATGCTTTTCCGTGACCGGCGAGTACTCAACCAAGTCGTTTTGTGAG
TAGTGTATACGGCGACCAAGCTGCTCTTGCCCGGCGTCTATACGGGACAACACCGCGCCACATAGCAGTA
CTTTGAAAGTGCTCATCATCGGGAATCGTTCTTCGGGGCGGAAAGACTCAAGGATCTTGCCGCTATTGAG
ATCCAGTTCGATATAGCCCACTCTTGCACCCAGTTGATCTTCAGCATCTTTTACTTTCACCAGCGTTTCG
GGGTGTGCAAAAACAGGCAAGCAAAATGCCGCAAAGAAGGGAATGAGTGCGACACGAAAATGTTGGATGC
TCATACTCGTCCTTTTTCAATATTATTGAAGCATTTATCAGGGTTACTAGTACGTCTCTCAAGGATAAGT
AAGTAATATTAAGGTACGGGAGGTATTGGACAGGCCGCAATAAAATATCTTTATTTTCATTACATCTGTG
TGTTGGTTTTTTGTGTGAATCGATAGTACTAACATACGCTCTCCATCAAAACAAAACGAAACAAAACAAA
CTAGCAAAATAGGC
