>Addgene plasmid #230917 | PGL4.11-COL1A1mSMAD | depositor partial sequence | sequence record 453789 | Full insert fragment
TCACCAATGATCACAGGCCTCCCACTAAAAATACTTCCCAACTCTGGGGTGGAAGAGTTTGGGGGATGAA
TTTTTAGGGGATTGCAAGCCCCAATCCCCACCTCTGTGTCCCTAGAATCCCCCACCCCTACCTTGGCTGC
TCCATCACCCAACCACCAAAGCTTTCTTCTGCAGAGGCCACCTAGTCATGTTTCTCACCCTGCACCTCAG
CCTCCCCACTCCATCTCTCAATCATGCCTAGGGTTTGGAGGAAGGCATTTGATTCTGTTCTGGAGCACAG
CAGAAGAATTGACATCCTCAAAATTAAAACTCCCTTGCCTGCACCCCTCCCTCAGATATCTGATTCTTAA
TGGACCGAAAGGAATCTGTAAATTGTTCCCCAAATATTCCTAAGCTCCATCCCCTAGCCACACCAGAAGA
CACCCCCAAACAGGCACATCTTTTTAATTCCCAGCTTCCTCTGTTTTGGAGAGGTCCTCAGCATGCCTCT
TTATGCCCCTCCCTTAGCTCTTGCCAGGATATCAGAGGGTGACTGGGGCACAGCCAGGAGGACCCCCTCC
CCAACACCCCCAACCCTTCCACCTTTGGAAGTCTCCCCACCCAGCTCCCCAGTTCCCCAGTTCCACTTCT
TCTAGATTGGAGGTCCCAGGAAGAGAGCAGAGGGGCACCCCTACCCACTGGTTAGCCCACGCCATTCTGA
GGACCCAGCTGCACCCCTACCACAGCACCTCTGGCCCAGGCTGGGCTGGGGGGCTGGGGAGGCAGAGCTG
CGAAGAGGGGAGATGTGGGGTGGACTCCCTTCCCTCCTCCTCCCCCTCTCCATTCCAACTCCCAAATTGG
GGGCCGGGCCAGGCAGCTCTGATTGGCTGGGGCACGGGCGGCCGGCTCCCCCTCTCCGAGGGGCAGGGTT
CCTCCCTGCTCTCCATCAGGACAGTATAAAAGGGGCCCGGGCCAGTCGTCGGAGCAGACGGGAGTTTCTC
